>Addgene plasmid #13121 | pc3XB-ZF22 | depositor full sequence | sequence record 7470 | Author sequence
GACGGATCGGGAGATCTCCCGATCCCCTATGGTGCACTCTCAGTACAATCTGCTCTGATGCCGCATAGTT
AAGCCAGTATCTGCTCCCTGCTTGTGTGTTGGAGGTCGCTGAGTAGTGCGCGAGCAAAATTTAAGCTACA
ACAAGGCAAGGCTTGACCGACAATTGCATGAAGAATCTGCTTAGGGTTAGGCGTTTTGCGCTGCTTCGCG
ATGTACGGGCCAGATATACGCGTTGACATTGATTATTGACTAGTTATTAATAGTAATCAATTACGGGGTC
ATTAGTTCATAGCCCATATATGGAGTTCCGCGTTACATAACTTACGGTAAATGGCCCGCCTGGCTGACCG
CCCAACGACCCCCGCCCATTGACGTCAATAATGACGTATGTTCCCATAGTAACGCCAATAGGGACTTTCC
ATTGACGTCAATGGGTGGAGTATTTACGGTAAACTGCCCACTTGGCAGTACATCAAGTGTATCATATGCC
AAGTACGCCCCCTATTGACGTCAATGACGGTAAATGGCCCGCCTGGCATTATGCCCAGTACATGACCTTA
TGGGACTTTCCTACTTGGCAGTACATCTACGTATTAGTCATCGCTATTACCATGGTGATGCGGTTTTGGC
AGTACATCAATGGGCGTGGATAGCGGTTTGACTCACGGGGATTTCCAAGTCTCCACCCCATTGACGTCAA
TGGGAGTTTGTTTTGGCACCAAAATCAACGGGACTTTCCAAAATGTCGTAACAACTCCGCCCCATTGACG
CAAATGGGCGGTAGGCGTGTACGGTGGGAGGTCTATATAAGCAGAGCTCTCTGGCTAACTAGAGAACCCA
CTGCTTACTGGCTTATCGAAATTAATACGACTCACTATAGGGAGACCCAAGCTGGCTAGCGTTTAAACGG
GCCCTCTAGACCCGGGGAGCGGCCATTTATGTGTACCTGGTCATACTGTGGGAAACGCTTCACACAAAGC
GGTGACCTGACACGTCACAAACGTACACACACCGGTGGATCCTCTGCACAGTAGTAAGCTTAAGTTTAAA
CCGCTGATCAGCCTCGACTGTGCCTTCTAGTTGCCAGCCATCTGTTGTTTGCCCCTCCCCCGTGCCTTCC
TTGACCCTGGAAGGTGCCACTCCCACTGTCCTTTCCTAATAAAATGAGGAAATTGCATCGCATTGTCTGA
GTAGGTGTCATTCTATTCTGGGGGGTGGGGTGGGGCAGGACAGCAAGGGGGAGGATTGGGAAGACAATAG
CAGGCATGCTGGGGATGCGGTGGGCTCTATGGCTTCTGAGGCGGAAAGAACCAGCTGGGGCTCTAGGGGG
TATCCCC
[124 nt withheld, positions 1338-1461]
C
[91 nt withheld, positions 1463-1553]
A
[49 nt withheld, positions 1555-1603]
CCTTTGACGTTGGAGTCCACGTTCTTT
[37 nt withheld, positions 1631-1667]
ACCCTATCTCGGTCTATTCTTTTGATTTATAAGGGATTTTGCCGATTTCGGCCTATTGGTTAAAAAATGA
GCTGATTTAACAAAAATTTAACGCGAATTAATTCTGTGGAATGTGTGTCAGTTAGGGTGTGGAAAGTCCC
CAGGCTCCCCAGCAGGCAGAAGTATGCAAAGCATGCATCTCAATTAGTCAGCAACCAGGTGTGGAAAGTC
CCCAGGCTCCCCAGCAGGCAGAAGTATGCAAAGCATGCATCTCAATTAGTCAGCAACCATAGTCCCGCCC
CTAACTCCGCCCATCCCGCCCCTAACTCCGCCCAGTTCCGCCCATTCTCCGCCCCATGGCTGACTAATTT
TTTTTATTTATGCAGAGGCCGAGGCCGCCTCTGCCTCTGAGCTATTCCAGAAGTAGTGAGGAGGCTTTTT
TGGAGGCCTAGGCTTTTGCAAAAAGCTCCCGGCCGGGAGCTTGTATATCCATTTTCGGATCTGATCAAGA
GACAGGATGAGGATCGTTTCGCATGATTGAACAAGATGGATTGCACGCAGGTTCTCCGGCCGCTTGGGTG
GAGAGGCTATTCGGCTATGACTGGGCACAACAGACAATCGGCTGCTCTGATGCCGCCGTGTTCCGGCTGT
CAGCGCAGGGGCGCCCGGTTCTTTTTGTCAAGACCGACCTGTCCGGTGCCCTGAATGAACTGCAGGACGA
GGCAGCGCGGCTATCGTGGCTGGCCACGACGGGCGTTCCTTGCGCAGCTGTGCTCGACGTTGTCACTGAA
GCGGGAAGGGACTGGCTGCTATTGGGCGAAGTGCCGGGGCAGGATCTCCTGTCATCTCACCTTGCTCCTG
CCGAGAAAGTATCCATCATGGCTGATGCAATGCGGCGGCTGCATACGCTTGATCCGGCTACCTGCCCATT
CGACCACCAAGCGAAACATCGCATCGAGCGAGCACGTACTCGGATGGAAGCCGGTCTTGTCGATCAGGAT
GATCTGGACGAAGAGCATCAGGGGCTCGCGCCAGCCGAACTGTTCGCCAGGCTCAAGGCGCGCATGCCCG
ACGGCGAGGATCTCGTCGTGACCCATGGCGATGCCTGCTTGCCGAATATCATGGTGGAAAATGGCCGCTT
TTCTGGATTCATCGACTGTGGCCGGCTGGGTGTGGCGGACCGCTATCAGGACATAGCGTTGGCTACCCGT
GATATTGCTGAAGAGCTTGGCGGCGAATGGGCTGACCGCTTCCTCGTGCTTTACGGTATCGCCGCTCCCG
ATTCGCAGCGCATCGCCTTCTATCGCCTTCTTGACGAGTTCTTCTGAGCGGGACTCTGGGGTTCGAAATG
ACCGACCAAGCGACGCCCAACCTGCCATCACGAGATTTCGATTCCACCGCCGCCTTCTATGAAAGGTTGG
GCTTCGGAATCGTTTTCCGGGACGCCGGCTGGATGATCCTCCAGCGCGGGGATCTCATGCTGGAGTTCTT
CGCCCACCCCAACTTGTTTATTGCAGCTTATAATGGTTACAAATAAAGCAATAGCATCACAAATTTCACA
AATAAAGCATTTTTTTCACTGCATTCTAGTTGTGGTTTGTCCAAACTCATCAATGTATCTTATCATGTCT
GTATACCGTCGACCTCTAGCTAGAGCTTGGCGTAATCATGGTCATAGCTGTTTCCTGTGTGAAATTGTTA
TCCGCTCACAATTCCACACAACATACGAGCCGGAAGCATAAAGTGTAAAGCCTGGGGTGCCTAATGAGTG
AGCTAACTCACATTAATTGCGTTGCGCTCACTGCCCGCTTTCCAGTCGGGAAACCTGTCGTGCCAGCTGC
ATTAATGAATCGGCCAACGCGCGGGGAGAGGCGGTTTGCGTATTGGGCGCTCTTCCGCTTCCTCGCTCAC
TGACTCGCTGCGCTCGGTCGTTCGGCTGCGGCGAGCGGTATCAGCTCACTCAAAGGCGGTAATACGGTTA
TCCACAGAATCAGGGGATAACGCAGGAAAGAACATGTGAGCAAAAGGCCAGCAAAAGGCCAGGAACCGTA
AAAAGGCCGCGTTGCTGGCGTTTTTCCATAGGCTCCGCCCCCCTGACGAGCATCACAAAAATCGACGCTC
AAGTCAGAGGTGGCGAAACCCGACAGGACTATAAAGATACCAGGCGTTTCCCCCTGGAAGCTCCCTCGTG
CGCTCTCCTGTTCCGACCCTGCCGCTTACCGGATACCTGTCCGCCTTTCTCCCTTCGGGAAGCGTGGCGC
TTTCTCATAGCTCACGCTGTAGGTATCTCAGTTCGGTGTAGGTCGTTCGCTCCAAGCTGGGCTGTGTGCA
CGAACCCCCCGTTCAGCCCGACCGCTGCGCCTTATCCGGTAACTATCGTCTTGAGTCCAACCCGGTAAGA
CACGACTTATCGCCACTGGCAGCAGCCACTGGTAACAGGATTAGCAGAGCGAGGTATGTAGGCGGTGCTA
CAGAGTTCTTGAAGTGGTGGCCTAACTACGGCTACACTAGAAGAACAGTATTTGGTATCTGCGCTCTGCT
GAAGCCAGTTACCTTCGGAAAAAGAGTTGGTAGCTCTTGATCCGGCAAACAAACCACCGCTGGTAGCGGT
TTTTTTGTTTGCAAGCAGCAGATTACGCGCAGAAAAAAAGGATCTCAAGAAGATCCTTTGATCTTTTCTA
CGGGGTCTGACGCTCAGTGGAACGAAAACTCACGTTAAGGGATTTTGGTCATGAGATTATCAAAAAGGAT
CTTCACCTAGATCCTTTTAAATTAAAAATGAAGTTTTAAATCAATCTAAAGTATATATGAGTAAACTTGG
TCTGACAGTTACCAATGCTTAATCAGTGAGGCACCTATCTCAGCGATCTGTCTATTTCGTTCATCCATAG
TTGCCTGACTCCCCGTCGTGTAGATAACTACGATACGGGAGGGCTTACCATCTGGCCCCAGTGCTGCAAT
GATACCGCGAGACCCACGCTCACCGGCTCCAGATTTATCAGCAATAAACCAGCCAGCCGGAAGGGCCGAG
CGCAGAAGTGGTCCTGCAACTTTATCCGCCTCCATCCAGTCTATTAATTGTTGCCGGGAAGCTAGAGTAA
GTAGTTCGCCAGTTAATAGTTTGCGCAACGTTGTTGCCATTGCTACAGGCATCGTGGTGTCACGCTCGTC
GTTTGGTATGGCTTCATTCAGCTCCGGTTCCCAACGATCAAGGCGAGTTACATGATCCCCCATGTTGTGC
AAAAAAGCGGTTAGCTCCTTCGGTCCTCCGATCGTTGTCAGAAGTAAGTTGGCCGCAGTGTTATCACTCA
TGGTTATGGCAGCACTGCATAATTCTCTTACTGTCATGCCATCCGTAAGATGCTTTTCTGTGACTGGTGA
GTACTCAACCAAGTCATTCTGAGAATAGTGTATGCGGCGACCGAGTTGCTCTTGCCCGGCGTCAATACGG
GATAATACCGCGCCACATAGCAGAACTTTAAAAGTGCTCATCATTGGAAAACGTTCTTCGGGGCGAAAAC
TCTCAAGGATCTTACCGCTGTTGAGATCCAGTTCGATGTAACCCACTCGTGCACCCAACTGATCTTCAGC
ATCTTTTACTTTCACCAGCGTTTCTGGGTGAGCAAAAACAGGAAGGCAAAATGCCGCAAAAAAGGGAATA
AGGGCGACACGGAAATGTTGAATACTCATACTCTTCCTTTTTCAATATTATTGAAGCATTTATCAGGGTT
ATTGTCTCATGAGCGGATACATATTTGAATGTATTTAGAAAAATAAACAAATAGGGGTTCCGCGCACATT
TCCCCGAAAAGTGCCACCTGACGTC
Features (pLannotate 1.2.2; 19 found; start..end, strand, type, name):
     28..80      -  misc_feature   bom (fragment): basis of mobility region from pBR322
    235..614     +  enhancer       CMV enhancer: human cytomegalovirus immediate early enhancer
    615..818     +  promoter       CMV promoter: human cytomegalovirus (CMV) immediate early promoter
    814..847     +  LTR            5' LTR (truncated) (fragment): truncated 5' long terminal repeat (LTR) from HIV-1
    863..881     +  promoter       T7 promoter: promoter for bacteriophage T7 RNA polymerase
   1068..1292    +  polyA_signal   bGH poly(A) signal: bovine growth hormone polyadenylation signal
   1296..1317    +  promoter       SV40 promoter (fragment): SV40 enhancer and early promoter
   1338..1766    +  rep_origin     f1 ori (sequence partly withheld): f1 bacteriophage origin of replication; arrow indicates direction of (+) strand synthesis
   1780..2109    +  promoter       SV40 promoter: SV40 enhancer and early promoter
   2180..2971    +  CDS            neo: KKA2_KLEPN - Also known as kan, nptII. Experimental evidence at protein level: Swiss-Prot protein existence level 1. Resistance to kanamycin, neomycin, paromomycin, ribostamycin, butirosin and gentamicin B. From Klebsiella pneumoniae.
   2995..3153    +  CDS            ble (fragment): BLE_KLEPN - Experimental evidence at protein level: Swiss-Prot protein existence level 1. Binding protein with a strong affinity to the bleomycin family of antibiotics. Binds to CL990; an antimitotic-antibiotic compound. From Klebsiella pneumoniae.
   3148..3269    +  polyA_signal   SV40 poly(A) signal: SV40 polyadenylation signal
   3342..3358    -  protein_bind   lac operator: The lac repressor binds to the lac operator to inhibit transcription in E. coli. This inhibition can be relieved by adding lactose or isopropyl-β-D-thiogalactopyranoside (IPTG). lac repressor encoded by lacI
   3366..3396    -  promoter       lac promoter: promoter for the E. coli lac operon
   3411..3432    -  protein_bind   CAP binding site: CAP binding activates transcription in the presence of cAMP. E. coli catabolite activator protein
   3445..3537    -  CDS            lacI (fragment): lac repressor; lacI; The lac repressor binds to the lac operator to inhibit transcription in E. coli. This inhibition can be relieved by adding lactose or isopropyl-β-D-thiogalactopyranoside (IPTG).
   3720..4305    -  rep_origin     ori: high-copy-number ColE1/pMB1/pBR322/pUC origin of replication
   4476..5336    -  CDS            AmpR: β-lactamase; bla; confers resistance to ampicillin, carbenicillin, and related antibiotics
   5337..5441    -  promoter       AmpR promoter: bla
