[The description below was written by a language model from this plasmid's Addgene catalogue record and pLannotate feature annotations shown in this document.]
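Description:
pc3XB-ZF22 is a module-archive plasmid from the Zinc Finger Consortium Modular Assembly Kit v1.0, built on pc3XB, a modified version of the pcDNA3 mammalian expression vector. It carries a roughly 90 bp insert, ZF22, encoding a single engineered zinc finger domain from the Sangamo module set that is recorded as recognising the DNA triplet GCA. The finger is cloned between XbaI and BamHI sites, both of which are retained. According to the associated publication, this allows individual finger modules to be excised and joined by restriction-based modular assembly into multi-finger arrays for building zinc finger nucleases.

The annotated 5,472 nt sequence shows the standard pcDNA3 architecture. A CMV immediate early enhancer and promoter, followed by a T7 promoter (also the recorded sequencing primer site), lies upstream of the cloning region, and a bGH polyadenylation signal lies downstream. The finger itself was not called as a feature and presumably sits in the unannotated gap between the T7 promoter and the bGH signal. A separate SV40 early promoter drives the neo gene, terminated by an SV40 poly(A) signal, giving G418 selection in mammalian cells. For propagation in E. coli the plasmid has a high-copy ColE1/pUC-type origin and AmpR under its own promoter, and an f1 ori permits single-stranded DNA production. Several short hits (HIV-1 LTR, ble, lacI, bom and a small SV40 promoter fragment) look like backbone remnants or annotation artefacts rather than functional parts. Although classed as a mammalian expression vector, the plasmid mainly serves as a source of one standardised finger module for array construction.
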