>Addgene plasmid #13121 | pc3XB-ZF22 | addgene partial sequence | sequence record 19505 | CMV-F 5'-CGCAAATGGGCGGTAGGCGTG-3'
AGCTCTCTGGCTAACTAGAGAACCCACTGCTTACTGGCTTATCGAAATTAATACGACTCACTATAGGGAG
ACCCAAGCTGGCTAGCGTTTAAACGGGCCCTCTAGACCCGGGGAGCGGCCATTTATGTGTACCTGGTCAT
ACTGTGGGAAACGCTTCACACAAAGCGGTGACCTGACACGTCACAAACGTACACACACCGGTGGATCCTC
TGCACAGTAGTAAGCTTAAGTTTAAACCGCTGATCAGCCTCGACTGTGCCTTCTAGTTGCCAGCCATCTG
TTGTTTGCCCCTCCCCCGTGCCTTCCTTGACCCTGGAAGGTGCCACTCCCACTGTCCTTTCCTAATAAAA
TGAGGAAATTGCATCGCATTGTCTGAGTAGGTGTCATTCTATTCTGGGGGGTGGGGTGGGGCAGGACAGC
AAGGGGGAG
