Addgene plasmid #13121: pc3XB-ZF22
Depositing lab: Keith Joung. Depositing organization: Massachusetts General Hospital. Publication: Standardized reagents and protocols for engineering zinc finger nucleases by modular assembly. Wright DA, Thibodeau-Beganny S, Sander JD, Winfrey RJ, Hirsh AS, Eichtinger M, Fu F, Porteus MH, Dobbs D, Voytas DF, Joung JK. Nat Protoc. 2006;1(3):1637-52. doi: 10.1038/nprot.2006.259 PubMed 17406455.
Backbone
  Vector backbone: pc3XB
  Backbone manufacturer: Modified Invitrogen pcDNA3
  Backbone size w/o insert (bp): 5400
  Vector type: Mammalian Expression
  Selectable markers: Neomycin (select with G418)
Growth in bacteria
  Bacterial resistance: Ampicillin, 100 μg/mL
  Growth temperature: 37°C
  Growth strain: XL1 Blue
  Copy number: High Copy
Gene/Insert
  Gene/Insert name: ZF22
  Insert size (bp): 90
  Cloning method: Restriction Enzyme; 5′ cloning site XbaI (not destroyed); 3′ cloning site BamHI (not destroyed)
  Sequencing primers: 5′ T7
Terms and licenses: Academic/Nonprofit Terms; Industry Terms: Not Available to Industry
Depositor comments: Part of the Zinc Finger Consortium Modular Assembly Kit v1.0. Finger protein sequence: PGERPFMCTWSYCGKRFTQSGDLTRHKRTH. Target DNA sequence: GCA. This zinc finger is derived from the Sangamo module set.
How to cite: pc3XB-ZF22 was a gift from Keith Joung (Addgene plasmid # 13121 ; http://n2t.net/addgene:13121 ; RRID:Addgene_13121)
